>Addgene plasmid #154368 | pDUAL-Pnmt1-Ost4-GFP | addgene full sequence | sequence record 314370 | Addgene NGS Result
AACGCCAGCAACGCGGCCTTTTTACGGTTCCTGGCCTTTTGCTGGCCTTTTGCTCACATGTTCTTTCCTG
CGTTATCCCCTGATTCTGTGGATAACCGTATTACCGCCTTTGAGTGAGCTGATACCGCTCGCCGCAGCCG
AACGACCGAGCGCAGCGAGTCAGTGAGCGAGGAAGCGGAAGAGCGCCCAATACGCAAACCGCCTCTCCCC
GCGCGTTGGCCGATTCATTAATGCAGCTGGCACGACAGGTTTCCCGACTGGAAAGCGGGCAGTGAGCGCA
ACGCAATTAATGTGAGTTAGCTCACTCATTAGGCACCCCAGGCTTTACACTTTATGCTTCCGGCTCGTAT
GTTGTGTGGAATTGTGAGCGGATAACAATTTCACACAGGAAACAGCTATGACCATGATTACGCCAAGCTT
GCATGCCTGCAGGTCGATCGACTCTAGAGGATCAGAAAATTATCGCCATAAAAGACAGAATAAGTCATCA
GCGGTTGTTTCATTTCCTATATTTTTTTTTTATTTTTTTATTTTTTAATAAGGGAAAATTTAACGTCTAA
GGATACAGAAGATTGTTAGCACATTAAAGTAATAAAGGCTTAAGTAGTAAGTGCCTTAGCATGTTATTGT
ATTTCAAAGGACATAATCTAAAATAATAACAATATCATTTCTCACAAGTTATTCAATTTTCTTTTTTTTT
TCTAATAATATCAAGAATGTATTATTTGTTTGACATAAGTCAACTAATTTATTTAATATGCTGGATTAAT
CTTGCAGACATGTAAATTAACAAGTTTTAGTCAAATAACGTTGAAGTTTCAATGAACTCAAATAATTTCT
CTTTTTTTTTATATAACCATAATCTGATTTATATTTTCCGCAGGGATCAACTGAAGTTATGACATTTGGA
TTGGATCACTTATAACCTTGGTCGCCAAATAATACAAAAATCAGCGTTATAAAACAAAGAAGGTTTTTGT
TAAGAAATTAATCCTCTTTCTTGATAAGAAAGTTGAACCGAAATTGCAGATACTGATATATGAAAATAAT
ACCCACAATTTTGGGAATAGCGCAAGCCTCAATTTAAACAATAGGTGAGGACACATGATAATGACCTCAA
TGATTGTTAGAAGAAAAGAGCCTCATTACAAAATCGAAAAATGAATGGTTGGGTACAAGTTTCCAAAACA
TGGTAAAGTGGACTTTGCGTATGAGACGTAAATAGAAAAAAACACTTGTTATATGTTTTCTAGAATTATT
GTTGTCTCTTTATGGTTGGATGATGCAAAATAGTAATTTCGGTTAGTTGCTGTAAAACACCACGAGACAA
ATAGATATGGATATTTATTAAATCAGGAAAAACGTAACTCTCGGCTACTGGATGGTTCAGTCACCCAACG
ATTACTGGGGAGAGAAAACAGGGCAAAAGCAAAGCTTAAAGGAATCCGATTGTCATTCGGCAATGTGCAG
CGAAACTAAAAACCGGATAATGGACCTGTTAATCGAAACATTGAAGATATATAAAGGAAGAGGAATCCTG
GCATATCATCAATTGAATAAGTTGAATTAATTATTTCAATCTCATTCTCACTTTCTGACTTATAGTCGCT
TTGTTAAAGCTAGCGGATCCATGACAGACGTTCAACTTCAAAATATCGTTACCACCTTTGGTATCTCCAT
GATGCTCTTAATCATCCTTTACCATTACCTTTCACGTCCTCAAGCAGGATCCATGTCTAAAGGTGAAGAA
TTATTCACTGGTGTTGTCCCAATTTTGGTTGAATTAGATGGTGATGTTAATGGTCACAAATTTTCTGTCT
CCGGTGAAGGTGAAGGTGATGCTACTTACGGTAAATTGACCTTAAAATTTATTTGTACTACTGGTAAATT
GCCAGTTCCATGGCCAACCTTAGTCACTACTTTCGGTTATGGTGTTCAATGTTTTGCGAGATACCCAGAT
CATATGAAACAACATGACTTTTTCAAGTCTGCCATGCCAGAAGGTTATGTTCAAGAAAGAACTATTTTTT
TCAAAGATGACGGTAACTACAAGACCAGAGCTGAAGTCAAGTTTGAAGGTGATACCTTAGTTAATAGAAT
CGAATTAAAAGGTATTGATTTTAAAGAAGATGGTAACATTTTAGGTCACAAATTGGAATACAACTATAAC
TCTCACAATGTTTACATCATGGCTGACAAACAAAAGAATGGTATCAAAGTTAACTTCAAAATTAGACACA
ACATTGAAGATGGTTCTGTTCAATTAGCTGACCATTATCAACAAAATACTCCAATTGGTGATGGTCCAGT
CTTGTTACCAGACAACCATTACTTATCCACTCAATCTGCCTTATCCAAAGATCCAAACGAAAAGAGAGAC
CACATGGTCTTGTTAGAATTTGTTACTGCTGCTGGTATTACCCATGGTATGGATGAATTGTACAAAAGAT
CTATGAGTCCTCCGAAGCCGACCTGCGCCTGCGGTATCTCCGGCTCTAGCCCAACCCTCACCACCTGCCG
GAACTCCGCCTGTCCTTGCTACAAGAGTTACAACAGCTGTGCCGGGTGTCATTGCGTGGGCTGCACCAAT
CCGCACAAGGAGACCTAAAGATCTGGCGCGCCACTTCTAAATAAGCGAATTTCTTATGATTTATGATTTT
TATTATTAAATAAGTTATAAAAAAAATAAGTGTATACAAATTTTAAAGTGACTCTTAGGTTTTAAAACGA
AAATTCTTATTCTTGAGTAACTCTTTCCTGTAGGTCAGGTTGCTTTCTCAGGTATAGTATGAGGTCGCTC
TTATTGACCACACCTCTACCGGCAGATCCGCTAGGGATAACAGGGTAATATACTAGTAAGATGATTCTTT
TATCGTCGATAACGATGAGGATGTAGACGATTATGATGAGAGTGATTAGCTTCTAAAATTTGGTGTTTTC
AAACGCTATTTACAGTACAATCTGAAAAAATTGGATGAACATTGTAAATGGTAGGATACGAGTTCCAATT
AATGTATTTTTTAAGTATTACACTTAGCTTATTAATTTTATATATACATTCTACCTCTGTGGGTTTAAAG
ACAACTCGTACACATACTCAAATTATTTATGAACATTATAATGCATATTCGTACTGTCTATTAAACATTT
TTTTGACATTAAAAATTTCGTTTACTAACGTAGAAAGCGCTGATAATTGAGGCTACTATTTTAATATCTA
GAAACAAAGATTCATTAATTAATTAAGTAAGCTCCAGGATACTTGTATATTTCGTTAAAAAAGCGCAATT
TCAACAATTCCTATGAACATCCATGATTTCATCACAAAATCAAACATATCAGGATTTAACGTGAATTATT
TGCTTTCTTGTGATTTTCATCTGATTTCTGGTCATTTACGTTACTGTAAACAAGCTTTTTAAAAAAAGGA
TTTTTTACGCAATATTATCGATATCCCAATCTGTAGTATAAAAAGTGCAACAGTGTTGAGTTTCCCGAAA
CCAGGCATTTTTGCGGTAGGGTCTGAAACTTTCACGAAACCATTTCACAACAAAACTTCTTCAACAACAT
GTGTGCAAAGAAAATCGTCGTCTTACCAGGAGACCATATTGGCCCTGAAATTGTTGCTTCTGCCTTGGAG
GTTTTGAAAGTCGTTGAGAAGAAGCGACCTGAGTTAAAACTCGAGTTTGAAGAACACAAGATTGGAGGTG
CCTCTATTGATGCCTATGGAACCCCTTTGACTGACGAGACTGTGAAGGCTTGTTTGGAAGCTGACGGTGT
TCTTTTGGGTGCCGTTGGTGGTCCTGAATGGACCAACCCCAATTGTCGTCCTGAGCAAGGTTTATTGAAG
CTTCGTAAGAGTATGGGTGTTTGGGCCAACCTTCGACCTTGCAACTTTGCCAGCAAGTCTTTAGTCAAGT
ACAGCCCTTTGAAGCCTGAAATCGTTGAAGGTGTCGATTTTTGTGTTGTACGAGAACTTACTGGAGGTTG
TTACTTTGGTGAGCGCACTGAGGACAACGGATCGGGTTATGCTATGGACACTTGGCCTTACAGTTTGGAA
GAAGTTTCTCGTATTGCTCGTTTGGCGGCCGCGGGCCCAACACCAATGTTTATAACCAAGTTTTATCTTG
TTTGTCTACATGGTATTTTACATTCATCTACATACATCTTTCATTGGCTTTGTACATAGTTATCATTACA
AGTCTAAAAAAATTCACTCTTTTCTTATTCAATGTCAATCCAAGAGAAAAGATTGTGGTAATGTTGTAGG
AGCATGTTTAATAAATTACTATAGCAAATTACTTTTTATTCCCAAGGTGTTTATCTATAATAGTTAATAT
TTTAGTCGCTACATAAAATTTTACCAAAGAGTACTTGTATACTAATTCTAAATGCCTTCTGACATAAAAC
GCCTAGGAAAACAAACGCAAACAAGGCATCGACTTTTTCAATAACCAACCAAAAAAATTTTACATTAGTC
TTTTTTTAATGCTGAGAAAGTCTTTGCTGATATGCCTTCCAACCAGCTTCTCTATATCTCTTGGCTTCGA
CAACAGGATTACGACCAGCTCCATAGACTCCACGACCAACAATGATGATGTCGCTACCGCAGTTTACAAT
CACTTCTTCAGGAGTACGATATTGCTGTCCCAGCCCGTCTCCTTTAACATCCAAGCCGATACCAGGGGAC
ATAGTTATGTAGTCGCTTTGAAGGTTAGGAAATCGACGACCAGCTATAAAGCCAAAGCAAAAATCGGTAT
GCTTCTCAAACCATTCTAAGGTTTTCTCTGTGTAGGAACCAGTAGCCAAAGAGCCTTTGGAAGACATTTC
AGCCAAAAGCAAGAGACCACGTCCCAAAGGTAAACCAACTTCTTTGAGGCCTTGTATAATACCCTCGCCT
GGCACTGTATGGCAATTTGTGATATGAGCCCAAGAAGCAATTTTGTACACACCAGATGCATATTGTAGCT
TGACGGTATTTCCAATGTCTGCGAATTTGCGATCCTCAAAGATAAGAAAACGATGCTTTTTACCTAAGGC
CACCAGTTTTTCTACCATATCCTGGTCGAAATCCTCGACAACGTCAATATGTGTCTTGATAACACAGACA
TAGGGTCCAATTTTATCTACCAATTCTAAGATTTCGGATTTCTTCGTCAAATCGACCGCGACTGACAAGT
TGCTTTGCTTTTCTTCCATCAAAGCCAACAATTCCTTGGCAATGGGATTTTTCATCCCCTCAGCTCTAGC
TGAATAGCTTTGAAATACTCTAGCATCCATAACTTTGCTTTTAAACCTTTAATTTCGATCCAAGCAAAAA
AGAGGTTCTTGGTAGGACAATACGGTAAGAAAACACGACATGTGCAGAGATGCCGACGAAGCATAGTTAA
ACTGGGATGGTAAAATCAATTAAGAATTTATAAAGACAAAATTGTATAAGTCTCTAAAACATCTTAATTA
TACCTCACAGAACTATCTAAAATATATTCACAAAGTGCAAACATTATCATGAAAAAGAACCATTTTAATT
TAAAGCAAGGGCATTAAGGCTTATTTACAGAATTTCTTACTTTTGTAAAGATTATAAGGCTGATTATCTT
TTTCACCATGCCAAAAATTACACAAGATAGAATGGATGTTTGAAATTAAACGTGAGTATACAAACAAATA
CACTAGGTAAATCGAAACATTTTTTTCTCCATTAAGTAACAAATTCCTATTTAGAGAAAGAATGCTGAGT
AGATTAAATAATCTATACAAACTTTTTTAACACAAATGCATACATATAGCCAGTGGGATTTGTAGCTAAG
CTTGCGAATTCGAGTCTAACTCCTTAACCACTCGGACATAGTGACTTATCTGACACTCATTGTAAATTAA
TATATATATAGGCATTTTGTTTAGTTAAAGGTACTTAAGTAATTAGTATAAACGAACCAATTTTATAATC
AGGAAGTTAAGTGAATGGTAGCACATGTCGTAAAAATTGTGAATTTTTATTGAATAATATTTTAAATACA
AGCCTTTCTAGACTAGGTATACTCATAAACATATATGAGCAAAAGGATAGAGGAGATTACATTGCATCTT
CTACAAATTTATTTATTGCCCTTTACTGAAAAATTAAATAATGAGTACTAAATGATAAAAAGCGCTCAGT
ACAAGAAAGATTGCAAAAATATTGCATTCTTCATGAATTAAAGTTGCATATAAGGCATATTGAAAGTAAT
AGTACTAAAACAGCAGTTAGCGAAAATTAATAGAATTATATTCGCAAGACAATTGTGACATTAAATTAAA
AAATTGTAGAATTTTTACTATCCTCTTTAACGCCATGAGCCTTTATAAAAAGGTTAAATTAGTTTTAACA
TTCTTTTTTTGAGTAAGAGTTTACAATTTATCAAAACCTGTGTTATTATATTCATTAGTTTCAATTTATT
AGCATCTAGAGAAAAATCAATTGGCAGTTACATTGTTGGAATTTATGAAGAAAAAGAATCTACAACGGAG
AATAAGTTGCTGATCGCTTTCCCTAAAATTGTATATTTTGCTGAGCTTATTTTGACATTTCGTTGAAGTT
TTCTCTAATTCGCATTCATTTTAAGTAAAACAATGAGAAATAAAATTACAAAAAATACAAATTAAAATAC
AATTTTTAGCTATAATTATAGACGATGCCCTTGTATCCCATTCTGTCTCGCTTGCCCCTACTTTTTATCT
TTTATATACCATAATGAACGCTGCCGCTACTAACCATACCCCGATTTTACATTTCGGACTCCCAAGGACG
TACAAAATAGAAAACTATAGAAAAAAATAATCAGAAAATAGCATGTCATCTCTTTGTAAAACGCGTTTGC
AAGAAGAAAGGAAACAATGGAGAAGAGATCATCCATTTGTATGTAAATTTTAGTAAACTTGAAGAAATCA
CTAACAACTTCTCTTACTTAGGGATTCTATGCAAAACCTTGTAAATCATCTGATGGAGGACTCGATTTAA
TGAATTGGAAGGTTGGGCCCGCGGCCGCTTAGCTGAAACTTCCAACCCTCCTGCTCCCGTCACATTACTC
GACAAAGCTAATGTTTTGGCAACTTCTCGTCTTTGGCGCAAGACTGTAGCTAAGATTTTTAAGGAGGAAT
ATCCTCACCTTACCTTAAAAAACCAGCTCATTGACTCCGCAGCCATGCTTTTGGTCAAGAGCCCTCGTAC
ACTTAACGGTGTTGTTTTGACTGACAACTTGTTTGGTGACATTATTTCAGATGAGGCTTCTGTCATTCCT
GGTAGCTTGGGCCTTTTGCCTTCTGCCTCCCTTTCCGGTGTGGTAGGAAAATCAGAAGAAAAGGTTCATT
GTTTGGTTGAGCCCATTCACGGTAGCGCTCCCGAGCTCGAATTCACTGGCCGTCGTTTTACAACGTCGTG
ACTGGGAAAACCCTGGCGTTACCCAACTTAATCGCCTTGCAGCACATCCCCCTTTCGCCAGCTGGCGTAA
TAGCGAAGAGGCCCGCACCGATCGCCCTTCCCAACAGTTGCGCAGCCTGAATGGCGAATGGCGCCTGATG
CGGTATTTTCTCCTTACGCATCTGTGCGGTATTTCACACCGCATA
[95 nt withheld, positions 7606-7700]
T
[46 nt withheld, positions 7702-7747]
C
[141 nt withheld, positions 7749-7889]
CCTTTGACGTTGGAGTCCACGTTCTTT
[37 nt withheld, positions 7917-7953]
ACTCTATCTCGGGCTATTCTTTTGATTTATAAGGGATTTTGCCGATTTCGGTCTATTGGTTAAAAAATGA
GCTGATTTAACAAAAATTTAACGCGAATTTTAACAAAATATTAACGTTTACAATTTTATGGTGCACTCTC
AGTACAATCTGCTCTGATGCCGCATAGTTAAGCCAGCCCCGACACCCGCCAACACCCGCTGACGCGCCCT
GACGGGCTTGTCTGCTCCCGGCATCCGCTTACAGACAAGCTGTGACCGTCTCCGGGAGCTGCATGTGTCA
GAGGTTTTCACCGTCATCACCGAAACGCGCGAGACGAAAGGGCCTCGTGATACGCCTATTTTTATAGGTT
AATGTCATGATAATAATGGTTTCTTAGACGTCAGGTGGCACTTTTCGGGGAAATGTGCGCGGAACCCCTA
TTTGTTTATTTTTCTAAATACATTCAAATATGTATCCGCTCATGAGACAATAACCCTGATAAATGCTTCA
ATAATATTGAAAAAGGAAGAGTATGAGTATTCAACATTTCCGTGTCGCCCTTATTCCCTTTTTTGCGGCA
TTTTGCCTTCCTGTTTTTGCTCACCCAGAAACGCTGGTGAAAGTAAAAGATGCTGAAGATCAGTTGGGTG
CACGAGTGGGTTACATCGAACTGGATCTCAACAGCGGTAAGATCCTTGAGAGTTTTCGCCCCGAAGAACG
TTTTCCAATGATGAGCACTTTTAAAGTTCTGCTATGTGGCGCGGTATTATCCCGTATTGACGCCGGGCAA
GAGCAACTCGGTCGCCGCATACACTATTCTCAGAATGACTTGGTTGAGTACTCACCAGTCACAGAAAAGC
ATCTTACGGATGGCATGACAGTAAGAGAATTATGCAGTGCTGCCATAACCATGAGTGATAACACTGCGGC
CAACTTACTTCTGACAACGATCGGAGGACCGAAGGAGCTAACCGCTTTTTTGCACAACATGGGGGATCAT
GTAACTCGCCTTGATCGTTGGGAACCGGAGCTGAATGAAGCCATACCAAACGACGAGCGTGACACCACGA
TGCCTGTAGCAATGGCAACAACGTTGCGCAAACTATTAACTGGCGAACTACTTACTCTAGCTTCCCGGCA
ACAATTAATAGACTGGATGGAGGCGGATAAAGTTGCAGGACCACTTCTGCGCTCGGCCCTTCCGGCTGGC
TGGTTTATTGCTGATAAATCTGGAGCCGGTGAGCGTGGGTCTCGCGGTATCATTGCAGCACTGGGGCCAG
ATGGTAAGCCCTCCCGTATCGTAGTTATCTACACGACGGGGAGTCAGGCAACTATGGATGAACGAAATAG
ACAGATCGCTGAGATAGGTGCCTCACTGATTAAGCATTGGTAACTGTCAGACCAAGTTTACTCATATATA
CTTTAGATTGATTTAAAACTTCATTTTTAATTTAAAAGGATCTAGGTGAAGATCCTTTTTGATAATCTCA
TGACCAAAATCCCTTAACGTGAGTTTTCGTTCCACTGAGCGTCAGACCCCGTAGAAAAGATCAAAGGATC
TTCTTGAGATCCTTTTTTTCTGCGCGTAATCTGCTGCTTGCAAACAAAAAAACCACCGCTACCAGCGGTG
GTTTGTTTGCCGGATCAAGAGCTACCAACTCTTTTTCCGAAGGTAACTGGCTTCAGCAGAGCGCAGATAC
CAAATACTGTTCTTCTAGTGTAGCCGTAGTTAGGCCACCACTTCAAGAACTCTGTAGCACCGCCTACATA
CCTCGCTCTGCTAATCCTGTTACCAGTGGCTGCTGCCAGTGGCGATAAGTCGTGTCTTACCGGGTTGGAC
TCAAGACGATAGTTACCGGATAAGGCGCAGCGGTCGGGCTGAACGGGGGGTTCGTGCACACAGCCCAGCT
TGGAGCGAACGACCTACACCGAACTGAGATACCTACAGCGTGAGCTATGAGAAAGCGCCACGCTTCCCGA
AGGGAGAAAGGCGGACAGGTATCCGGTAAGCGGCAGGGTCGGAACAGGAGAGCGCACGAGGGAGCTTCCA
GGGGGAAACGCCTGGTATCTTTATAGTCCTGTCGGGTTTCGCCACCTCTGACTTGAGCGTCGATTTTTGT
GATGCTCGTCAGGGGGGCGGAGCCTATGGAAA
Features (pLannotate 1.2.2; 24 found; start..end, strand, type, name):
     48..181     +  rep_origin     RSF ori (fragment): Plasmids containing the RSF 1030 origin of replication can be propagated in E. coli cells that contain additional plasmids with compatible origins.
    183..275     +  CDS            lacI (fragment): lac repressor; lacI; The lac repressor binds to the lac operator to inhibit transcription in E. coli. This inhibition can be relieved by adding lactose or isopropyl-β-D-thiogalactopyranoside (IPTG).
    288..309     +  protein_bind   CAP binding site: CAP binding activates transcription in the presence of cAMP. E. coli catabolite activator protein
    324..354     +  promoter       lac promoter: promoter for the E. coli lac operon
    362..378     +  protein_bind   lac operator: The lac repressor binds to the lac operator to inhibit transcription in E. coli. This inhibition can be relieved by adding lactose or isopropyl-β-D-thiogalactopyranoside (IPTG). lac repressor encoded by lacI
    415..437     -  misc_feature   MCS (fragment): pUC18/19 multiple cloning site
    463..1618    +  promoter       nmt1 promoter: wild-type nmt1 promoter from Schizosaccharomyces pombe, conferring strong thiamine-repressible expression
   1631..1726    +  CDS            ost4: OST4_SCHPO - Protein inferred from homology: Swiss-Prot protein existence level 3. Subunit of the oligosaccharyl transferase (OST) complex that catalyzes the initial transfer of a defined glycan (Glc(3)Man(9)GlcNAc(2) in eukaryotes) from the lipid carrier dolichol- pyrophosphate to an asparagine residue within an Asn-X-Ser/Thr consensus motif in nascent polypeptide chains, the first step in protein N-glycosylation. N-glycosylation occurs cotranslationally and the complex associates with the Sec61 complex at the channel-forming translocon complex that mediates protein translocation across the e
   1733..2446    +  CDS            GFPmut3: GFPmut3 is a basic (constitutively fluorescent) green fluorescent protein published in 1996, derived from Aequorea victoria. It is reported to be a very rapidly-maturing weak dimer.
   2459..2602    +  CDS            msl-2 (fragment): MSL2_DROME - Experimental evidence at protein level: Swiss-Prot protein existence level 1. The Msl proteins are essential for elevating transcription of the single X chromosome in the male (X chromosome dosage compensation). Msl-2 is required for translation and/or stability of msl-1 in males. In complex with msl-1, acts as an E3 ubiquitin ligase that promotes ubiquitination of histone H2B. From Drosophila melanogaster (Fruit fly).
   2635..2822    +  terminator     ADH1 terminator: S. cerevisiae ADH1; transcription terminator for the S. cerevisiae alcohol dehydrogenase 1 (ADH1) gene
   3569..4090    +  CDS            leu1 (fragment): LEU3_SCHPO - Experimental evidence at protein level: Swiss-Prot protein existence level 1. Catalyzes the oxidation of 3-carboxy-2-hydroxy-4- methylpentanoate (3-isopropylmalate) to 3-carboxy-4-methyl-2- oxopentanoate. The product decarboxylates to 4-methyl-2 oxopentanoate. From Schizosaccharomyces pombe (strain 972 / ATCC 24843) (Fission yeast).
   4486..5280    -  CDS            S. pombe ura4: orotidine 5'-phosphate decarboxylase, required for uracil biosynthesis; Schizosaccharomyces pombe ura4
   5889..6672    -  rep_origin     ars1: Schizosaccharomyces pombe autonomously replicating sequence ars1
   6833..6898    +  CDS            hus5 (fragment): UBC9_SCHPO - Also known as ubc9. Experimental evidence at protein level: Swiss-Prot protein existence level 1. Catalyzes the covalent attachment of ubiquitin-like protein SUMO/Smt3 to other proteins. Required for efficient recovery from DNA damage or S-phase arrest and normal mitosis. This may be as part of a checkpoint independent recovery process. From Schizosaccharomyces pombe (strain 972 / ATCC 24843) (Fission yeast).
   6990..7388    +  CDS            leu1 (fragment): LEU3_SCHPO - Experimental evidence at protein level: Swiss-Prot protein existence level 1. Catalyzes the oxidation of 3-carboxy-2-hydroxy-4- methylpentanoate (3-isopropylmalate) to 3-carboxy-4-methyl-2- oxopentanoate. The product decarboxylates to 4-methyl-2 oxopentanoate. From Schizosaccharomyces pombe (strain 972 / ATCC 24843) (Fission yeast).
   7391..7548    +  CDS            lacZα (fragment): LacZα fragment of β-galactosidase; lacZ fragment
   7554..7605    -  misc_feature   bom (fragment): basis of mobility region from pBR322
   7624..8079    +  rep_origin     f1 ori (sequence partly withheld): f1 bacteriophage origin of replication; arrow indicates direction of (+) strand synthesis
   8080..8129    -  misc_feature   bom (fragment): basis of mobility region from pBR322
   8231..8266    -  CDS            rop (fragment): Rop protein, which maintains plasmids at low copy number; rop
   8361..8465    +  promoter       AmpR promoter: bla
   8466..9326    +  CDS            AmpR: β-lactamase; bla; confers resistance to ampicillin, carbenicillin, and related antibiotics
   9497..10085   +  rep_origin     ori: high-copy-number ColE1/pMB1/pBR322/pUC origin of replication
