[The description below was written by a language model from this plasmid's Addgene catalogue record and pLannotate feature annotations shown in this document.]
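Description:
pDUAL-Pnmt1-Ost4-GFP is a 10,085 nt fission yeast expression plasmid built on the pDUAL-Pnmt1-GFP backbone and used to express S. pombe Ost4, a small subunit of the oligosaccharyl transferase complex that carries out the first step of protein N-glycosylation at the ER. It is propagated in E. coli as a high-copy plasmid through a ColE1/pUC-type origin with ampicillin selection (AmpR under its own bla promoter), and it also carries an f1 phage origin. Short annotated fragments of lacI, lacZα, rop, bom, an RSF origin and a pUC polylinker, along with the lac promoter and operator, appear to be remnants of the cloning backbone rather than functional parts of the design.

The expression cassette places the short ost4 coding sequence directly downstream of the wild-type nmt1 promoter, which gives strong, thiamine-repressible transcription in S. pombe. The ost4 sequence is followed by GFPmut3, consistent with a C-terminal GFP fusion, and the cassette ends with the S. cerevisiae ADH1 terminator. A short region between GFP and the terminator was matched by the annotation software to a Drosophila msl-2 fragment. The record does not explain this segment, and the match may be spurious.

For yeast maintenance the plasmid carries the S. pombe ars1 replication sequence and the ura4 marker, and these are flanked by two separate fragments of the leu1 gene. This layout fits the dual-use design implied by the vector name: episomal maintenance with uracil selection, or chromosomal integration at leu1 once the ars1-ura4 segment is removed, although the record does not spell this out. The stated purpose is simply yeast expression of Ost4. The associated publication concerns genetically encoded tags for electron microscopy, so this GFP fusion may have served there as a localization reference.
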