Addgene plasmid #154368: pDUAL-Pnmt1-Ost4-GFP
Purpose: Yeast expression of Ost4
Depositing lab: Wanzhong He. Depositing organization: National Institute of Biological Sciences, Beijing. Publication: Genetically encoded tags for direct synthesis of EM-visible gold nanoparticles in cells. Jiang Z, Jin X, Li Y, Liu S, Liu XM, Wang YY, Zhao P, Cai X, Liu Y, Tang Y, Sun X, Liu Y, Hu Y, Li M, Cai G, Qi X, Chen S, Du LL, He W. Nat Methods. 2020 Sep;17(9):937-946. doi: 10.1038/s41592-020-0911-z. Epub 2020 Aug 10. PubMed 32778831.
Backbone
  Vector backbone: pDUAL-Pnmt1-GFP
  Vector type: Yeast Expression
Growth in bacteria
  Bacterial resistance: Ampicillin, 100 μg/mL
  Growth temperature: 37°C
  Growth strain: DH5alpha
  Copy number: High Copy
Gene/Insert
  Gene/Insert name: Ost4
  Species: S. pombe (fission yeast)
  Entrez Gene: ost4 (a.k.a. SPAC7D4.15c)
  Cloning method: Restriction Enzyme; 5′ cloning site Unknown (unknown if destroyed)
Terms and licenses: Academic/Nonprofit Terms; Industry Terms: Not Available to Industry
How to cite: pDUAL-Pnmt1-Ost4-GFP was a gift from Wanzhong He (Addgene plasmid # 154368 ; http://n2t.net/addgene:154368 ; RRID:Addgene_154368)
