>Addgene plasmid #154368 | pDUAL-Pnmt1-Ost4-GFP | depositor partial sequence | sequence record 298719 | Ost4
ATGACAGACGTTCAACTTCAAAATATCGTTACCACCTTTGGTATCTCCATGATGCTCTTAATCATCCTTT
ACCATTACCTTTCACGTCCTCAAGCA
